Addgene plasmid #235792: pME_G_0_1_022_5C4SF
Purpose: 5' Connector 4 Short Forward in the M1 position used to dictate position for lvl2 assembly
Depositing lab: Tobias Erb. Depositing organization: Max Planck Institute for Terrestrial Microbiology. Publication: A modular high-throughput approach for advancing synthetic biology in the chloroplast of Chlamydomonas. Inckemann RM, Chotel T, Burgis M, Brinkmann CK, Andreas L, Baumann J, Sharma P, Klose M, Barrett J, Ries F, Paczia N, Glatter T, Mackinder LCM, Willmund F, Erb TJ. Nat Plants. 2025 Nov;11(11):2332-2349. doi: 10.1038/s41477-025-02126-2. Epub 2025 Nov 3. PubMed 41184475.
Backbone
  Vector backbone: pME_Cp_UAV_GFP
  Backbone size w/o insert (bp): 2101
  Vector type: Synthetic Biology
Growth in bacteria
  Bacterial resistance: Chloramphenicol, 25 μg/mL
  Growth temperature: 37°C
  Growth strain: DH5alpha
  Copy number: High Copy
Gene/Insert
  Gene/Insert name: 5' Connector 4 Short Forward
  Species: Synthetic
  Insert size (bp): 19
  Mutation: none
  Cloning method: Restriction Enzyme; 5′ cloning site BsaI (destroyed during cloning); 3′ cloning site BsaI (destroyed during cloning)
  Sequencing primers: 5′ CGTATCACGAGGCAGAATTTC; 3′ CCTGCATAACGCGAAGTAATC
Terms and licenses: Academic/Nonprofit Terms; Industry Terms: Not Available to Industry
Depositor comments: Please visit https://doi.org/10.1101/2024.05.08.593163 for bioRxiv preprint.
How to cite: pME_G_0_1_022_5C4SF was a gift from Tobias Erb (Addgene plasmid # 235792 ; http://n2t.net/addgene:235792 ; RRID:Addgene_235792)
