[The description below was written by a language model from this plasmid's Addgene catalogue record and pLannotate feature annotations shown in this document.]
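Description:
pME_G_0_1_022_5C4SF is a small (about 2.1 kb) synthetic-biology part plasmid from a modular cloning toolkit developed for engineering the chloroplast of Chlamydomonas. It is built on the pME_Cp_UAV_GFP backbone, whose name suggests a universal acceptor vector with a GFP dropout, although no GFP feature remains in the annotated sequence, which fits replacement of that cassette by the insert. The plasmid is maintained in E. coli through a high-copy ColE1/pUC-type origin of replication and is selected with chloramphenicol. Resistance comes from the cat gene, encoding chloramphenicol acetyltransferase, driven by its native cat promoter and followed by the lambda t0 terminator.

The payload is a 19 bp synthetic sequence, the "5' Connector 4 Short Forward", cloned through BsaI sites that were destroyed in the process, as is typical of Golden Gate-style assembly. It occupies the short interval between BioBrick prefix and suffix sequences and is flanked by a putative bacterial terminator on one side and the his operon terminator on the other, which insulate the cloning site from transcription originating in the backbone. The insert encodes no gene, promoter or reporter. It is a connector part assigned to the M1 position of the assembly scheme, and its role is to dictate where a transcription unit or module will sit when several units are combined in a level 2 (multigene) assembly. The record does not describe the overhangs or the enzymes used at that later stage. The plasmid therefore serves purely as a structural building block for ordered, hierarchical assembly of chloroplast constructs, not as an expression vector in its own right.
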