Features (pLannotate 1.2.2; 8 found; start..end, strand, type, name):
    649..746     -  promoter       cat promoter: promoter of the E. coli cat gene encoding chloramphenicol acetyltransferase
    832..875     -  terminator     bacterial terminator: putative bacterial transcription terminator
    878..899     +  misc_feature   BioBrick prefix: BioBrick prefix for parts that do not start with "ATG"
    951..970     +  misc_feature   BioBrick suffix: universal suffix for all parts
    971..1028    +  terminator     his operon terminator: This putative transcriptin terminator from the E. coli his operon has a 2-bp deletion introduced during synthesis. Its efficiency has not been determined.
   1223..1811    -  rep_origin     ori: high-copy-number ColE1/pMB1/pBR322/pUC origin of replication
   1994..2088    -  terminator     lambda t0 terminator: transcription terminator from phage lambda
   2112..648     -  CDS            cat (across the origin): CAT_ECOLX - Experimental evidence at protein level: Swiss-Prot protein existence level 1. This enzyme is an effector of chloramphenicol resistance in bacteria. From Escherichia coli. This protein is used as a marker in many commonly used cloning vectors, such as pACYC184.
>Addgene plasmid #235792 | pME_G_0_1_022_5C4SF | addgene full sequence | sequence record 471421 | Addgene NGS Result
CTGCCACTCGTCGCAGTACTGTTGTAATTCATTAAGCATTCTGCCGACATGGAAGCCATCACAAACGGCA
TGATGAACCTGAATCGCCAGCGGCATCAGCACCTTGTCGCCTTGCGTATAATATTTGCCCATGGTGAAAA
CGGGGGCGAAGAAGTTGTCCATATTGGCCACGTTTAAATCAAAACTGGTGAAACTCACCCAGGGATTGGC
TGATACGAAAAACATATTCTCAATAAACCCTTTAGGGAAATAGGCCAGGTTTTCACCGTAACACGCCACA
TCTTGCGAATATATGTGTAGAAACTGCCGGAAATCGTCGTGGTATTCACTCCAGAGTGATGAAAACGTTT
CAGTTTGCTCATGGAAAACGGTGTAACAAGGGTGAACACTATCCCATATCACCAGCTCACCGTCTTTCAT
TGCCATACGAAATTCCGGATGAGCATTCATCAGGCGGGCAAGAATGTGAATAAAGGCCGGATAAAACTTG
TGCTTATTTTTCTTTACGGTCTTTAAAAAGGCCGTAATATCCAGCTGAACGGTCTGGTTATAGGTACATT
GAGCAACTGACTGAAATGCCTCAAAATGTTCTTTACGATGCCATTGGGATATATCAACGGTGGTATATCC
AGTGATTTTTTTCTCCATTTTAGCTTCCTTAGCTCCTGAAAATCTCGATAACTCAAAAAATACGCCCGGT
AGTGATCTTATTTCATTATGGTGAAAGTTGGAACCTCTTACGTGCCCGATCAACTCGAGTGCCACCTGAC
GTCTAAGAAACCATTATTATCATGACATTAACCTATAAAAATAGGCGTATCACGAGGCAGAATTTCAGAT
AAAAAAAATCCTTAGCTTTCGCTAAGGATGATTTCTGGAATTCGCGGCCGCTTCTAGAGCGATGAGTGGT
CTCGAACACGTCTCGCAAGGGAGTGAGACCACTCATCGCGACTAGTAGCGGCCGCTGCAGTCCGGCAAAA
AAGGGCAAGGTGTCACCACCCTGCCCTTTTTCTTTAAAACCGAAAAGATTACTTCGCGTTATGCAGGCTT
CCTCGCTCACTGACTCGCTGCGCTCGGTCGTTCGGCTGCGGCGAGCGGTATCAGCTCACTCAAAGGCGGT
AATACGGTTATCCACAGAATCAGGGGATAACGCAGGAAAGAACATGTGAGCAAAAGGCCAGCAAAAGGCC
AGGAACCGTAAAAAGGCCGCGTTGCTGGCGTTTTTCCACAGGCTCCGCCCCCCTGACGAGCATCACAAAA
ATCGACGCTCAAGTCAGAGGTGGCGAAACCCGACAGGACTATAAAGATACCAGGCGTTTCCCCCTGGAAG
CTCCCTCGTGCGCTCTCCTGTTCCGACCCTGCCGCTTACCGGATACCTGTCCGCCTTTCTCCCTTCGGGA
AGCGTGGCGCTTTCTCATAGCTCACGCTGTAGGTATCTCAGTTCGGTGTAGGTCGTTCGCTCCAAGCTGG
GCTGTGTGCACGAACCCCCCGTTCAGCCCGACCGCTGCGCCTTATCCGGTAACTATCGTCTTGAGTCCAA
CCCGGTAAGACACGACTTATCGCCACTGGCAGCAGCCACTGGTAACAGGATTAGCAGAGCGAGGTATGTA
GGCGGTGCTACAGAGTTCTTGAAGTGGTGGCCTAACTACGGCTACACTAGAAGAACAGTATTTGGTATCT
GCGCTCTGCTGAAGCCAGTTACCTTCGGAAAAAGAGTTGGTAGCTCTTGATCCGGCAAACAAACCACCGC
TGGTAGCGGTGGTTTTTTTGTTTGCAAGCAGCAGATTACGCGCAGAAAAAAAGGATCTCAAGAAGATCCT
TTGATCTTTTCTACGGGGTCTGACGCTCAGTGGAACGAAAACTCACGTTAAGGGATTTTGGTCATGAGAT
TATCAAAAAGGATCTTCACCTAGATCCTTTTAAATTAAAAATGAAGTTTTAAATCAATCTAAAGTATATA
TGAGTAAACTTGGTCTGACAGCTCGAGGCTTGGATTCTCACCAATAAAAAACGCCCGGCGGCAACCGAGC
GTTCTGAACAAATCCAGATGGAGTTCTGAGGTCATTACTGGATCTATCAACAGGAGTCCAAGCGAGCTCG
ATATCAAATTACGCCCCGCC
